>Addgene plasmid #141993 | TFORF2254 | addgene full sequence | sequence record 395905 | Addgene NGS Result
TTAATGTAGTCTTATGCAATACTCTTGTAGTCTTGCAACATGGTAACGATGAGTTAGCAACATGCCTTAC
AAGGAGAGAAAAAGCACCGTGCATGCCGATTGGTGGAAGTAAGGTGGTACGATCGTGCCTTATTAGGAAG
GCAACAGACGGGTCTGACATGGATTGGACGAACCACTGAATTGCCGCATTGCAGAGATATTGTATTTAAG
TGCCTAGCTCGATACATAAACGGGTCTCTCTGGTTAGACCAGATCTGAGCCTGGGAGCTCTCTGGCTAAC
TAGGGAACCCACTGCTTAAGCCTCAATAAAGCTTGCCTTGAGTGCTTCAAGTAGTGTGTGCCCGTCTGTT
GTGTGACTCTGGTAACTAGAGATCCCTCAGACCCTTTTAGTCAGTGTGGAAAATCTCTAGCAGTGGCGCC
CGAACAGGGACTTGAAAGCGAAAGGGAAACCAGAGGAGCTCTCTCGACGCAGGACTCGGCTTGCTGAAGC
GCGCACGGCAAGAGGCGAGGGGCGGCGACTGGTGAGTACGCCAAAAATTTTGACTAGCGGAGGCTAGAAG
GAGAGAGATGGGTGCGAGAGCGTCAGTATTAAGCGGGGGAGAATTAGATCGCGATGGGAAAAAATTCGGT
TAAGGCCAGGGGGAAAGAAAAAATATAAATTAAAACATATAGTATGGGCAAGCAGGGAGCTAGAACGATT
CGCAGTTAATCCTGGCCTGTTAGAAACATCAGAAGGCTGTAGACAAATACTGGGACAGCTACAACCATCC
CTTCAGACAGGATCAGAAGAACTTAGATCATTATATAATACAGTAGCAACCCTCTATTGTGTGCATCAAA
GGATAGAGATAAAAGACACCAAGGAAGCTTTAGACAAGATAGAGGAAGAGCAAAACAAAAGTAAGACCAC
CGCACAGCAAGCGGCCGCTGATCTTCAGACCTGGAGGAGGAGATATGAGGGACAATTGGAGAAGTGAATT
ATATAAATATAAAGTAGTAAAAATTGAACCATTAGGAGTAGCACCCACCAAGGCAAAGAGAAGAGTGGTG
CAGAGAGAAAAAAGAGCAGTGGGAATAGGAGCTTTGTTCCTTGGGTTCTTGGGAGCAGCAGGAAGCACTA
TGGGCGCAGCGTCAATGACGCTGACGGTACAGGCCAGACAATTATTGTCTGGTATAGTGCAGCAGCAGAA
CAATTTGCTGAGGGCTATTGAGGCGCAACAGCATCTGTTGCAACTCACAGTCTGGGGCATCAAGCAGCTC
CAGGCAAGAATCCTGGCTGTGGAAAGATACCTAAAGGATCAACAGCTCCTGGGGATTTGGGGTTGCTCTG
GAAAACTCATTTGCACCACTGCTGTGCCTTGGAATGCTAGTTGGAGTAATAAATCTCTGGAACAGATTTG
GAATCACACGACCTGGATGGAGTGGGACAGAGAAATTAACAATTACACAAGCTTAATACACTCCTTAATT
GAAGAATCGCAAAACCAGCAAGAAAAGAATGAACAAGAATTATTGGAATTAGATAAATGGGCAAGTTTGT
GGAATTGGTTTAACATAACAAATTGGCTGTGGTATATAAAATTATTCATAATGATAGTAGGAGGCTTGGT
AGGTTTAAGAATAGTTTTTGCTGTACTTTCTATAGTGAATAGAGTTAGGCAGGGATATTCACCATTATCG
TTTCAGACCCACCTCCCAACCCCGAGGGGACCCATGCATTGCATCTCAATTAGTCAGCAACCAGGTGTGG
AAAGTCCCCAGGCTCCCCAGCAGGCAGAAGTATGCAAAGCATGCGTCTCAATTAGTCAGCAACCATAGTC
CCGCCCCTAACTCCGCCCATCCCGCCCCTAACTCCGCCCAGTTCCGCCCATTCTCCGCCCCATGGCTGAC
TAATTTTTTTTATTTATGCAGAGGCCGAGGCCGCCTCGGCCTCTGAGCTATTCCAGAAGTAGTGAGGAGG
CTTTTTTGGAGGCCTAGGCTTTTGCAAAAAGCTTTCTAGAGGTACCACCGGAGCTTACCATGACCGAGTA
CAAGCCCACGGTGCGCCTCGCCACCCGCGACGACGTCCCCAGGGCCGTACGCACCCTCGCCGCCGCGTTC
GCCGACTACCCCGCCACGCGCCACACCGTCGATCCGGACCGCCACATCGAGCGGGTCACCGAGCTGCAAG
AACTCTTCCTCACGCGCGTCGGGCTCGACATCGGCAAGGTGTGGGTCGCGGACGACGGCGCCGCCGTGGC
GGTCTGGACCACGCCGGAGAGCGTCGAAGCGGGGGCGGTGTTCGCCGAGATCGGCCCGCGCATGGCCGAG
TTGAGCGGTTCCCGGCTGGCCGCGCAGCAACAGATGGAAGGCCTCCTGGCGCCGCACCGGCCCAAGGAGC
CCGCGTGGTTCCTGGCCACCGTCGGCGTCTCGCCCGACCACCAGGGCAAGGGTCTGGGCAGCGCCGTCGT
GCTCCCCGGAGTGGAGGCGGCCGAGCGCGCCGGGGTGCCCGCCTTCCTGGAGACCTCCGCGCCCCGCAAC
CTCCCCTTCTACGAGCGGCTCGGCTTCACCGTCACCGCCGACGTCGAGGTGCCCGAAGGACCGCGCACCT
GGTGCATGACCCGCAAGCCCGGTGCCAGTTAACGAATTCTAGATCTTGAGACAAATGGCAGTATTCATCC
ACAATTTTAAAAGAAAAGGGGGGATTGGGGGGTACAGTGCAGGGGAAAGAATAGTAGACATAATAGCAAC
AGACATACAAACTAAAGAATTACAAAAACAAATTACAAAAATTCAAAATTTTCGGGTTTATTACAGGGAC
AGCAGAGATCCACTTTGGCGCCGGCTCGAGGCCTGCAGGTGCAAAGATGGATAAAGTTTTAAACAGAGAG
GAATCTTTGCAGCTAATGGACCTTCTAGGTCTTGAAAGGAGTGGGAATTGGCTCCGGTGCCCGTCAGTGG
GCAGAGCGCACATCGCCCACAGTCCCCGAGAAGTTGGGGGGAGGGGTCGGCAATTGAACCGGTGCCTAGA
GAAGGTGGCGCGGGGTAAACTGGGAAAGTGATGTCGTGTACTGGCTCCGCCTTTTTCCCGAGGGTGGGGG
AGAACCGTATATAAGTGCAGTAGTCGCCGTGAACGTTCTTTTTCGCAACGGGTTTGCCGCCAGAACACAG
GTAAGTGCCGTGTGTGGTTCCCGCGGGCCTGGCCTCTTTACGGGTTATGGCCCTTGCGTGCCTTGAATTA
CTTCCACCTGGCTGCAGTACGTGATTCTTGATCCCGAGCTTCGGGTTGGAAGTGGGTGGGAGAGTTCGAG
GCCTTGCGCTTAAGGAGCCCCTTCGCCTCGTGCTTGAGTTGAGGCCTGGCCTGGGCGCTGGGGCCGCCGC
GTGCGAATCTGGTGGCACCTTCGCGCCTGTCTCGCTGCTTTCGATAAGTCTCTAGCCATTTAAAATTTTT
GATGACCTGCTGCGACGCTTTTTTTCTGGCAAGATAGTCTTGTAAATGCGGGCCAAGATCTGCACACTGG
TATTTCGGTTTTTGGGGCCGCGGGCGGCGACGGGGCCCGTGCGTCCCAGCGCACATGTTCGGCGAGGCGG
GGCCTGCGAGCGCGGCCACCGAGAATCGGACGGGGGTAGTCTCAAGCTGGCCGGCCTGCTCTGGTGCCTG
GCCTCGCGCCGCCGTGTATCGCCCCGCCCTGGGCGGCAAGGCTGGCCCGGTCGGCACCAGTTGCGTGAGC
GGAAAGATGGCCGCTTCCCGGCCCTGCTGCAGGGAGCTCAAAATGGAGGACGCGGCGCTCGGGAGAGCGG
GCGGGTGAGTCACCCACACAAAGGAAAAGGGCCTTTCCGTCCTCAGCCGTCGCTTCATGTGACTCCACGG
AGTACCGGGCGCCGTCCAGGCACCTCGATTAGTTCTCGAGCTTTTGGAGTACGTCGTCTTTAGGTTGGGG
GGAGGGGTTTTATGCGATGGAGTTTCCCCACACTGAGTGGGTGGAGACTGAAGTTAGGCCAGCTTGGCAC
TTGATGTAATTCTCCTTGGAATTTGCCCTTTTTGAGTTTGGATCTTGGTTCATTCTCAAGCCTCAGACAG
TGGTTCAAAGTTTTTTTCTTCCATTTCAGGTGTCGTGAGGCTAGCACCGCCACCATGCCGAAGAGAAAGT
CTCCAGAGAATACAGAGGGCAAAGATGGATCCAAAGTAACTAAACAGGAGCCCACAAGACGGTCTGCCAG
ATTGTCAGCGAAACCTGCTCCACCAAAACCTGAACCCAAACCAAGAAAAACATCTGCTAAGAAAGAACCT
GGAGCAAAGATTAGCAGAGGTGCTAAAGGGAAGAAGGAGGAAAAGCAGGAAGCTGGAAAGGAAGGTACTG
CACCATCTGAAAATGGTGAAACTAAAGCTGAAGAGATCCACATCTCTCGCTCAACTGTTAATGTCTCAAC
CTCCAGAGGCACCCCACCCAGCACACTGTCAGTAAAGGGGCAGATTGAAACAGTGAGAGCACAGAAAACT
GAATCTGTAGATAACGAGGGAGAATAGTAATGAACTAGTCCGTAACTTGAAAGTATTTCGATTTCTTGGC
TTTATATATCTTGTGGAAAGGACGATACTATCACGGTTCGGAGTGGTAAACGCGTTAAGTCGACAATCAA
CCTCTGGATTACAAAATTTGTGAAAGATTGACTGGTATTCTTAACTATGTTGCTCCTTTTACGCTATGTG
GATACGCTGCTTTAATGCCTTTGTATCATGCTATTGCTTCCCGTATGGCTTTCATTTTCTCCTCCTTGTA
TAAATCCTGGTTGCTGTCTCTTTATGAGGAGTTGTGGCCCGTTGTCAGGCAACGTGGCGTGGTGTGCACT
GTGTTTGCTGACGCAACCCCCACTGGTTGGGGCATTGCCACCACCTGTCAGCTCCTTTCCGGGACTTTCG
CTTTCCCCCTCCCTATTGCCACGGCGGAACTCATCGCCGCCTGCCTTGCCCGCTGCTGGACAGGGGCTCG
GCTGTTGGGCACTGACAATTCCGTGGTGTTGTCGGGGAAATCATCGTCCTTTCCTTGGCTGCTCGCCTGT
GTTGCCACCTGGATTCTGCGCGGGACGTCCTTCTGCTACGTCCCTTCGGCCCTCAATCCAGCGGACCTTC
CTTCCCGCGGCCTGCTGCCGGCTCTGCGGCCTCTTCCGCGTCTTCGCCTTCGCCCTCAGACGAGTCGGAT
CTCCCTTTGGGCCGCCTCCCCGCGTCGACTTTAAGACCAATGACTTACAAGGCAGCTGTAGATCTTAGCC
ACTTTTTAAAAGAAAAGGGGGGACTGGAAGGGCTAATTCACTCCCAACGAAGACAAGATCTGCTTTTTGC
TTGTACTGGGTCTCTCTGGTTAGACCAGATCTGAGCCTGGGAGCTCTCTGGCTAACTAGGGAACCCACTG
CTTAAGCCTCAATAAAGCTTGCCTTGAGTGCTTCAAGTAGTGTGTGCCCGTCTGTTGTGTGACTCTGGTA
ACTAGAGATCCCTCAGACCCTTTTAGTCAGTGTGGAAAATCTCTAGCAGTACGTATAGTAGTTCATGTCA
TCTTATTATTCAGTATTTATAACTTGCAAAGAAATGAATATCAGAGAGTGAGAGGAACTTGTTTATTGCA
GCTTATAATGGTTACAAATAAAGCAATAGCATCACAAATTTCACAAATAAAGCATTTTTTTCACTGCATT
CTAGTTGTGGTTTGTCCAAACTCATCAATGTATCTTATCATGTCTGGCTCTAGCTATCCCGCCCCTAACT
CCGCCCATCCCGCCCCTAACTCCGCCCAGTTCCGCCCATTCTCCGCCCCATGGCTGACTAATTTTTTTTA
TTTATGCAGAGGCCGAGGCCGCCTCGGCCTCTGAGCTATTCCAGAAGTAGTGAGGAGGCTTTTTTGGAGG
CCTAGGGACGTACCCAATTCGCCCTATAGTGAGTCGTATTACGCGCGCTCACTGGCCGTCGTTTTACAAC
GTCGTGACTGGGAAAACCCTGGCGTTACCCAACTTAATCGCCTTGCAGCACATCCCCCTTTCGCCAGCTG
GCGTAATAGCGAAGAGGCCCGCACCGATCGCCCTTCCCAACAGTTGCGCAGCCTGAATGGCGAATGGG
[124 nt withheld, positions 6089-6212]
C
[91 nt withheld, positions 6214-6304]
A
[49 nt withheld, positions 6306-6354]
CCTTTGACGTTGGAGTCCACGTTCTTT
[37 nt withheld, positions 6382-6418]
ACCCTATCTCGGTCTATTCTTTTGATTTATAAGGGATTTTGCCGATTTCGGCCTATTGGTTAAAAAATGA
GCTGATTTAACAAAAATTTAACGCGAATTTTAACAAAATATTAACGCTTACAATTTAGGTGGCACTTTTC
GGGGAAATGTGCGCGGAACCCCTATTTGTTTATTTTTCTAAATACATTCAAATATGTATCCGCTCATGAG
ACAATAACCCTGATAAATGCTTCAATAATATTGAAAAAGGAAGAGTATGAGTATTCAACATTTCCGTGTC
GCCCTTATTCCCTTTTTTGCGGCATTTTGCCTTCCTGTTTTTGCTCACCCAGAAACGCTGGTGAAAGTAA
AAGATGCTGAAGATCAGTTGGGTGCACGAGTGGGTTACATCGAACTGGATCTCAACAGCGGTAAGATCCT
TGAGAGTTTTCGCCCCGAAGAACGTTTTCCAATGATGAGCACTTTTAAAGTTCTGCTATGTGGCGCGGTA
TTATCCCGTATTGACGCCGGGCAAGAGCAACTCGGTCGCCGCATACACTATTCTCAGAATGACTTGGTTG
AGTACTCACCAGTCACAGAAAAGCATCTTACGGATGGCATGACAGTAAGAGAATTATGCAGTGCTGCCAT
AACCATGAGTGATAACACTGCGGCCAACTTACTTCTGACAACGATCGGAGGACCGAAGGAGCTAACCGCT
TTTTTGCACAACATGGGGGATCATGTAACTCGCCTTGATCGTTGGGAACCGGAGCTGAATGAAGCCATAC
CAAACGACGAGCGTGACACCACGATGCCTGTAGCAATGGCAACAACGTTGCGCAAACTATTAACTGGCGA
ACTACTTACTCTAGCTTCCCGGCAACAATTAATAGACTGGATGGAGGCGGATAAAGTTGCAGGACCACTT
CTGCGCTCGGCCCTTCCGGCTGGCTGGTTTATTGCTGATAAATCTGGAGCCGGTGAGCGTGGGTCTCGCG
GTATCATTGCAGCACTGGGGCCAGATGGTAAGCCCTCCCGTATCGTAGTTATCTACACGACGGGGAGTCA
GGCAACTATGGATGAACGAAATAGACAGATCGCTGAGATAGGTGCCTCACTGATTAAGCATTGGTAACTG
TCAGACCAAGTTTACTCATATATACTTTAGATTGATTTAAAACTTCATTTTTAATTTAAAAGGATCTAGG
TGAAGATCCTTTTTGATAATCTCATGACCAAAATCCCTTAACGTGAGTTTTCGTTCCACTGAGCGTCAGA
CCCCGTAGAAAAGATCAAAGGATCTTCTTGAGATCCTTTTTTTCTGCGCGTAATCTGCTGCTTGCAAACA
AAAAAACCACCGCTACCAGCGGTGGTTTGTTTGCCGGATCAAGAGCTACCAACTCTTTTTCCGAAGGTAA
CTGGCTTCAGCAGAGCGCAGATACCAAATACTGTTCTTCTAGTGTAGCCGTAGTTAGGCCACCACTTCAA
GAACTCTGTAGCACCGCCTACATACCTCGCTCTGCTAATCCTGTTACCAGTGGCTGCTGCCAGTGGCGAT
AAGTCGTGTCTTACCGGGTTGGACTCAAGACGATAGTTACCGGATAAGGCGCAGCGGTCGGGCTGAACGG
GGGGTTCGTGCACACAGCCCAGCTTGGAGCGAACGACCTACACCGAACTGAGATACCTACAGCGTGAGCT
ATGAGAAAGCGCCACGCTTCCCGAAGGGAGAAAGGCGGACAGGTATCCGGTAAGCGGCAGGGTCGGAACA
GGAGAGCGCACGAGGGAGCTTCCAGGGGGAAACGCCTGGTATCTTTATAGTCCTGTCGGGTTTCGCCACC
TCTGACTTGAGCGTCGATTTTTGTGATGCTCGTCAGGGGGGCGGAGCCTATGGAAAAACGCCAGCAACGC
GGCCTTTTTACGGTTCCTGGCCTTTTGCTGGCCTTTTGCTCACATGTTCTTTCCTGCGTTATCCCCTGAT
TCTGTGGATAACCGTATTACCGCCTTTGAGTGAGCTGATACCGCTCGCCGCAGCCGAACGACCGAGCGCA
GCGAGTCAGTGAGCGAGGAAGCGGAAGAGCGCCCAATACGCAAACCGCCTCTCCCCGCGCGTTGGCCGAT
TCATTAATGCAGCTGGCACGACAGGTTTCCCGACTGGAAAGCGGGCAGTGAGCGCAACGCAATTAATGTG
AGTTAGCTCACTCATTAGGCACCCCAGGCTTTACACTTTATGCTTCCGGCTCGTATGTTGTGTGGAATTG
TGAGCGGATAACAATTTCACACAGGAAACAGCTATGACCATGATTACGCCAAGCGCGCAATTAACCCTCA
CTAAAGGGAACAAAAGCTGGAGCTGCAAGC
Features (pLannotate 1.2.2; 31 found; start..end, strand, type, name):
      5..231     +  promoter       RSV promoter: Rous sarcoma virus enhancer/promoter
    232..412     +  LTR            5' LTR (truncated): truncated 5' long terminal repeat (LTR) from HIV-1
    459..584     +  misc_feature   HIV-1 Ψ: packaging signal of human immunodeficiency virus type 1
    568..931     +  CDS            HIV-1 gag (fragment): gag protein from human immunodeficiency virus 1; gag
   1077..1310    +  misc_feature   RRE: The Rev response element (RRE) of HIV-1 allows for Rev-dependent mRNA export from the nucleus to the cytoplasm.
   1687..1713    +  CDS            Rev (fragment): human immunodeficiency virus 1 (HIV-1) Rev protein; rev; enhances nuclear export of unspliced and incompletely spliced viral mRNAs
   1720..1743    +  promoter       SV40 promoter (fragment): SV40 early promoter
   1744..1815    +  promoter       SV40 promoter (fragment): SV40 enhancer and early promoter
   1839..1974    +  rep_origin     SV40 ori: SV40 origin of replication
   2020..2616    +  CDS            PuroR (fragment): puromycin N-acetyltransferase; pac from Streptomyces; confers resistance to puromycin
   2665..2782    +  misc_feature   cPPT/CTS: central polypurine tract and central termination sequence of HIV-1
   2847..2913    +  CDS            small t antigen (fragment): SV40 (simian virus 40) small t antigen
   2920..4098    +  promoter       EF-1α promoter: strong constitutive promoter for human elongation factor EF-1α
   4115..4378    +  CDS            Hmgn3 (fragment): HMGN3_RAT - Experimental evidence at protein level: Swiss-Prot protein existence level 1. Binds to nucleosomes, regulating chromatin structure and consequently, chromatin-dependent processes such as transcription, DNA replication and DNA repair. Affects both insulin and glucagon levels and modulates the expression of pancreatic genes involved in insulin secretion. Regulates the expression of the glucose transporter SLC2A2 by binding specifically to its promoter region and recruiting PDX1 and additional transcription factors. Regulates the expression of SLC6A9, a glycine transporter which regul
   4520..4573    +  promoter       U6 promoter (fragment): RNA polymerase III promoter for human U6 snRNA
   4615..5203    +  misc_feature   WPRE: woodchuck hepatitis virus posttranscriptional regulatory element
   5254..5273    +  misc_feature   cPPT/CTS (fragment): central polypurine tract and central termination sequence of HIV-1
   5275..5508    +  LTR            3' LTR (ΔU3): self-inactivating 3' long terminal repeat (LTR) from HIV-1
   5586..5707    +  polyA_signal   SV40 poly(A) signal: SV40 polyadenylation signal
   5747..5882    +  rep_origin     SV40 ori: SV40 origin of replication
   5903..5921    -  promoter       T7 promoter: promoter for bacteriophage T7 RNA polymerase
   5929..6084    +  CDS            lacZα (fragment): LacZα fragment of β-galactosidase; lacZ fragment
   6089..6517    +  rep_origin     f1 ori (sequence partly withheld): f1 bacteriophage origin of replication; arrow indicates direction of (+) strand synthesis
   6570..6674    +  promoter       AmpR promoter: bla
   6675..7535    +  CDS            AmpR: β-lactamase; bla; confers resistance to ampicillin, carbenicillin, and related antibiotics
   7706..8294    +  rep_origin     ori: high-copy-number ColE1/pMB1/pBR322/pUC origin of replication
   8477..8569    +  CDS            lacI (fragment): lac repressor; lacI; The lac repressor binds to the lac operator to inhibit transcription in E. coli. This inhibition can be relieved by adding lactose or isopropyl-β-D-thiogalactopyranoside (IPTG).
   8582..8603    +  protein_bind   CAP binding site: CAP binding activates transcription in the presence of cAMP. E. coli catabolite activator protein
   8618..8648    +  promoter       lac promoter: promoter for the E. coli lac operon
   8656..8672    +  protein_bind   lac operator: The lac repressor binds to the lac operator to inhibit transcription in E. coli. This inhibition can be relieved by adding lactose or isopropyl-β-D-thiogalactopyranoside (IPTG). lac repressor encoded by lacI
   8717..8735    +  promoter       T3 promoter: promoter for bacteriophage T3 RNA polymerase
