[The description below was written by a language model from this plasmid's Addgene catalogue record and pLannotate feature annotations shown in this document.]
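Description:
TFORF2254 is a third-generation-style, self-inactivating lentiviral expression plasmid built on the pLX_TRC317 backbone and carrying the human HMGN3 open reading frame, one member of a barcoded transcription factor ORF collection. It is propagated in E. coli through a high-copy ColE1/pUC origin with ampicillin selection (AmpR under its own bla promoter). An f1 origin and remnants of a lacZα/lac promoter cloning region flanked by T7 and T3 promoters are also present. The depositor warns that the plasmid can recombine, as is common for LTR-containing vectors.

The viral genome is transcribed from an RSV promoter fused to a truncated HIV-1 5' LTR. This is followed by the Ψ packaging signal with a gag fragment, and by the RRE for Rev-dependent export. A cPPT/CTS element lies further downstream, after the puromycin cassette. The genome ends in a ΔU3 3' LTR, which disables LTR promoter activity after integration, and an SV40 polyadenylation signal follows it.

Within this frame, an SV40 early promoter/origin drives puromycin N-acetyltransferase for selecting transduced mammalian cells. A separate EF-1α promoter drives the HMGN3 ORF. The annotation tool matched this ORF to the rat orthologue as a fragment, but the record lists it as human. HMGN3 encodes a nucleosome-binding protein that modulates chromatin structure and transcription. A WPRE downstream of the ORF enhances transcript expression.

The record states that each construct carries a unique 24-bp barcode. The barcode is not annotated as a feature, so its position cannot be stated from the table. The barcodes let individual ORFs be identified in pooled overexpression screens, such as those assessing how transcription factors direct cell differentiation.
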