Addgene plasmid #141993: TFORF2254
Purpose: Lentiviral vector for overexpressing transcription factor ORFs with unique 24-bp barcodes. Barcodes facilitate identification of transcription factors in pooled screens.
Depositing lab: Feng Zhang. Depositing organization: Broad Institute. Publication: A transcription factor atlas of directed differentiation. Joung J, Ma S, Tay T, Geiger-Schuller KR, Kirchgatterer PC, Verdine VK, Guo B, Arias-Garcia MA, Allen WE, Singh A, Kuksenko O, Abudayyeh OO, Gootenberg JS, Fu Z, Macrae RK, Buenrostro JD, Regev A, Zhang F. Cell. 2023 Jan 5;186(1):209-229.e26. doi: 10.1016/j.cell.2022.11.026. PubMed 36608654.
Backbone
  Vector backbone: pLX_TRC317
  Backbone manufacturer: Broad Institute Genetic Perturbation Platform
  Backbone size w/o insert (bp): 8264
  Vector type: Mammalian Expression, Lentiviral
  Selectable markers: Puromycin
Growth in bacteria
  Bacterial resistance: Ampicillin, 100 μg/mL
  Growth temperature: 37°C
  Growth strain: NEB Stable
  Copy number: High Copy
Gene/Insert
  Gene/Insert name: HMGN3
  Species: H. sapiens (human)
  Insert size (bp): 494
  Entrez Gene: HMGN3 (a.k.a. TRIP7, PNAS-24, PNAS-25, FLJ42187, DKFZp686E20226)
  Promoter: EF1a
  Cloning method: Unknown
  Sequencing primers: 5′ GGGTGGAGACTGAAGTTAGGCCAG; 3′ CACATAGCGTAAAAGGAGCAACATAG
Terms and licenses: Academic/Nonprofit Terms; Industry Terms: Not Available to Industry
Depositor comments: NM_001201363,ENST00000620514 . The transcription factor ORF portion of this plasmid was synthesized by Genewiz. Please test multiple small colonies in case of plasmid recombination. To make this collection available in a timely manner, a portion of this collection was not fully sequenced by Addgene. If an Addgene verified full plasmid sequence is not available, please contact us prior to placing an order to request the full sequence.
How to cite: TFORF2254 was a gift from Feng Zhang (Addgene plasmid # 141993 ; http://n2t.net/addgene:141993 ; RRID:Addgene_141993)
