>Addgene plasmid #141993 | TFORF2254 | depositor partial sequence | sequence record 278116 | Insert
ACCGCCACCATGCCGAAGAGAAAGTCTCCAGAGAATACAGAGGGCAAAGATGGATCCAAAGTAACTAAAC
AGGAGCCCACAAGACGGTCTGCCAGATTGTCAGCGAAACCTGCTCCACCAAAACCTGAACCCAAACCAAG
AAAAACATCTGCTAAGAAAGAACCTGGAGCAAAGATTAGCAGAGGTGCTAAAGGGAAGAAGGAGGAAAAG
CAGGAAGCTGGAAAGGAAGGTACTGCACCATCTGAAAATGGTGAAACTAAAGCTGAAGAGATCCACATCT
CTCGCTCAACTGTTAATGTCTCAACCTCCAGAGGCACCCCACCCAGCACACTGTCAGTAAAGGGGCAGAT
TGAAACAGTGAGAGCACAGAAAACTGAATCTGTAGATAACGAGGGAGAATAGTAATGAACTAGTCCGTAA
CTTGAAAGTATTTCGATTTCTTGGCTTTATATATCTTGTGGAAAGGACGATACTATCACGGTTCGGAGTG
GTAA
