>Addgene plasmid #141993 | TFORF2254 | depositor partial sequence | sequence record 278117 | Barcode
TACTATCACGGTTCGGAGTGGTAA
